Addgene plasmid #114460: pIAGO-Hap2
Purpose: Expression of hybrid AmphDI-PerDI (Hap) glycosyltansferase and perosamine synthase in streptomycetes
Depositing lab: Patrick Caffrey. Depositing organization: University College Dublin. Publication: Redesign of polyene macrolide glycosylation: engineered biosynthesis of 19-(O)-perosaminyl-amphoteronolide B. Hutchinson E, Murphy B, Dunne T, Breen C, Rawlings B, Caffrey P. Chem Biol. 2010 Feb 26;17(2):174-82. doi: 10.1016/j.chembiol.2010.01.007. PubMed 20189107.
Backbone
  Vector backbone: pIAGO
  Vector type: Bacterial Expression
  Selectable markers: Thiostrepton for streptomycete hosts
Growth in bacteria
  Bacterial resistance: Ampicillin, 100 μg/mL
  Growth temperature: 30°C
  Growth strain: DH5alpha
  Copy number: High Copy
Gene/Insert
  Gene/Insert name: Hap2 + perDII
  Promoter: ermE
  Cloning method: Restriction Enzyme; 5′ cloning site BglII (destroyed during cloning); 3′ cloning site HindIII (not destroyed)
  Sequencing primers: 5′ 5_ ATGCGAGTGTCCGTTCGAGTG 3_; 3′ 5_ GTTAGCTCACTCATTAGGCAC 3_
Terms and licenses: Academic/Nonprofit Terms; Industry Terms: Not Available to Industry
Depositor comments: This plasmid encodes an AmphDI-PerDI hybrid glycosyltransferase and a PerDII perosamine synthase.
How to cite: pIAGO-Hap2 was a gift from Patrick Caffrey (Addgene plasmid # 114460 ; http://n2t.net/addgene:114460 ; RRID:Addgene_114460)
