[The description below was written by a language model from this plasmid's Addgene catalogue record and pLannotate feature annotations shown in this document.]
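Description:
pIAGO-Hap2 is an Escherichia coli–Streptomyces shuttle expression plasmid of about 10.4 kb built on the pIAGO backbone. In E. coli it replicates from a high-copy ColE1/pUC-type origin and is selected with ampicillin through the β-lactamase gene and its native promoter. For streptomycete hosts, the feature table shows the rep gene of the Streptomyces lividans plasmid pIJ101, which is essential for autonomous replication of that replicon, along with small neighbouring pIJ101 remnants (korA and kilB fragments and a short predicted ORF). It also shows tsnR (tsr) from Streptomyces azureus, which provides the thiostrepton resistance listed as the selectable marker. Residual pUC-type cloning sequences (lacZα fragment, lac promoter/operator, CAP site, and bom and rop fragments) are also present.

The payload, cloned between a destroyed BglII site and a retained HindIII site, is "Hap2 + perDII" under the ermE promoter, a promoter widely used for expression in actinomycetes. The short eryC1-like hit next to the lacZα fragment probably reflects Saccharopolyspora erythraea sequence flanking this promoter. Hap2 encodes a hybrid glycosyltransferase combining parts of AmphDI and PerDI, and perDII encodes a perosamine synthase. Neither gene is annotated by name; the automated table leaves most of the insert region unlabelled apart from brief homology hits to a traJ fragment and to cytochrome P450 genes, whose significance the record does not explain. According to the catalogue entry and the associated publication title, the plasmid is used to co-express the two enzymes in streptomycetes to re-engineer polyene macrolide glycosylation, specifically to produce a perosaminyl analogue of amphoteronolide B.
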