Features (pLannotate 1.2.2; 20 found; start..end, strand, type, name):
     95..130     +  CDS            rop (fragment): Rop protein, which maintains plasmids at low copy number; rop
    232..331     +  misc_feature   bom (fragment): basis of mobility region from pBR322
    337..494     -  CDS            lacZα (fragment): LacZα fragment of β-galactosidase; lacZ fragment
    504..599     -  CDS            eryC1 (fragment): ERBS_SACEN - Also known as eryCI. Protein inferred from homology: Swiss-Prot protein existence level 3. Sensor protein that transfers the signal of environmental stimuli to the regulatory region of target genes to activate or repress transcription of erythromycin biosynthesis genes. From Saccharopolyspora erythraea (strain ATCC 11635 / DSM 40517 / JCM 4748 / NBRC 13426 / NCIMB 8594 / NRRL 2338).
   2748..2769    +  CDS            traJ (fragment): oriT-recognizing protein; traJ
   3317..3463    +  CDS            cyp105A1 (fragment): CPXE_STRGO - Also known as suaC From Streptomyces griseolus.
   3448..3558    +  CDS            mycCI (fragment): MYCCI_MICGR - Experimental evidence at protein level: Swiss-Prot protein existence level 1. Involved in the biosynthesis of mycinamicin, a 16-membered macrolide antibiotic. Catalyzes hydroxylation at the C21 methyl group of mycinamicin VIII, the earliest macrolide form in the postpolyketide synthase tailoring pathway, leading to mycinamicin VII. Uses ferredoxin MycCII in electron transfer for catalysis. From Micromonospora griseorubida.
   3847..3863    -  protein_bind   lac operator: The lac repressor binds to the lac operator to inhibit transcription in E. coli. This inhibition can be relieved by adding lactose or isopropyl-β-D-thiogalactopyranoside (IPTG). lac repressor encoded by lacI
   3871..3901    -  promoter       lac promoter: promoter for the E. coli lac operon
   3916..3937    -  protein_bind   CAP binding site: CAP binding activates transcription in the presence of cAMP. E. coli catabolite activator protein
   3950..3988    -  CDS            lacI (fragment): lac repressor; lacI; The lac repressor binds to the lac operator to inhibit transcription in E. coli. This inhibition can be relieved by adding lactose or isopropyl-β-D-thiogalactopyranoside (IPTG).
   4342..5148    -  CDS            tsnR: TSNR_STRAJ - Also known as tsr From Streptomyces azureus.
   5344..5451    -  CDS            korA (fragment): KORA_STRLI - Protein predicted: Swiss-Prot protein existence level 4. Controls plasmid transfer and prevents the lethal effects of the tra/kilA gene. Repressor for the transcription of certain pIJ101 promoters, including those the from kilA and kilB loci. From Streptomyces lividans.
   5446..5541    +  CDS            kilB (fragment): KILB_STRLI - Protein predicted: Swiss-Prot protein existence level 4. Involved in plasmid transfer. From Streptomyces lividans.
   5589..5756    +  CDS            Y6KD_STRLI: Protein predicted: Swiss-Prot protein existence level 4. From Streptomyces lividans.
   6388..7755    +  CDS            rep: REP_STRLI - Protein inferred from homology: Swiss-Prot protein existence level 3. Essential for the autonomous replication of the plasmid pIJ101. From Streptomyces lividans.
   8463..8516    -  CDS            lacI (fragment): lac repressor; lacI; The lac repressor binds to the lac operator to inhibit transcription in E. coli. This inhibition can be relieved by adding lactose or isopropyl-β-D-thiogalactopyranoside (IPTG).
   8699..9287    -  rep_origin     ori: high-copy-number ColE1/pMB1/pBR322/pUC origin of replication
   9458..10318   -  CDS            AmpR: β-lactamase; bla; confers resistance to ampicillin, carbenicillin, and related antibiotics
  10319..10423   -  promoter       AmpR promoter: bla
>Addgene plasmid #114460 | pIAGO-Hap2 | addgene full sequence | sequence record 226619 | Addgene NGS Result
CACATTTCCCCGAAAAGTGCCACCTGACGTCTAAGAAACCATTATTATCATGACATTAACCTATAAAAAT
AGGCGTATCACGAGGCCCTTTCGTCTCGCGCGTTTCGGTGATGACGGTGAAAACCTCTGACACATGCAGC
TCCCGGAGACGGTCACAGCTTGTCTGTAAGCGGATGCCGGGAGCAGACAAGCCCGTCAGGGCGCGTCAGC
GGGTGTTGGCGGGTGTCGGGGCTGGCTTAACTATGCGGCATCAGAGCAGATTGTACTGAGAGTGCACCAT
ATGCGGTGTGAAATACCGCACAGATGCGTAAGGAGAAAATACCGCATCAGGCGCCATTCGCCATTCAGGC
TGCGCAACTGTTGGGAAGGGCGATCGGTGCGGGCCTCTTCGCTATTACGCCAGCTGGCGAAAGGGGGATG
TGCTGCAAGGCGATTAAGTTGGGTAACGCCAGGGTTTTCCCAGTCACGACGTTGTAAAACGACGGCCAGT
GAATTCGAGCTCGGTACCAGCCCGACCCGAGCACGCGCCGGCACGCCTGGTCGATGTCGGACCGGAGTTC
GAGGTACGCGGCTTGCAGGTCCAGGAAGGGGACGTCCATGCGAGTGTCCGTTCGAGTGGCGGCTTGCGCC
CGATGCTAGTCGCGGTTGATCGGCGATCGCAGGTGCACGCGGTCGATCTTGACGGCTGGCGAGAGGTGCG
GGGAGGATCTGACCGACGCGGTCCACACGTGGCACCGCGATGCTGTTGTGGGCACAATCGTGCCGGTTGG
TAGGATCTCACTTTCCGGAGGGTGTTGTCCATGGGCGCGCACAGGCGGCCGATCCTGTTCGTCAGTTATG
CCGAAAGCGGTCTTCTCAATCCGCTGCTCGTACTGGCCGAGGAATTGTCCCGGCGTGGTGTGGAGGATCT
GTGGTTCGCCACGGACGAGAAGGCGCGGGACCAGATCGAGTCGGCGTCGGCGGACAGTGAGCTGCAGTTC
GCCTCGCTCGGTGACACCGTGTCGCAGATGTCGGCGGTCACCTGGGACGACGAGACCTATGCCGAGGTGA
CGCAGCGCTCCCGCTTCAAGGCGCACCGCGCGGTCATCCGGCACTCCTTCGCGCCCGAGACCCGGGTGGA
GAAGTACCGGGCGCTGGAGAAGGCCGTCGAGGAGATCCAGCCCGCCCTGATGGTGATCGAGAGCATGTGC
CAGTTCGGGTACGAGCTGGCGATCACCAAGGGGATCCCGTTCGTGCTCGGGGTGCCGTTCCTGCCGAGCA
ATGTACTGACCTCGCATGTGCCGTTCGCCAAGTCGTACACGCCGTCCGGGTTCCCGGTGCCGCACTCGGG
CCTGCCCGGCAAGATGTCGCTCGCCCAGCGGGTGGAGAACGAGCTGTTCCGGGTGCGCACGCTCGGGATG
TTCATGACGAAGGAGATCCGGGAGATCGTCGAGGAGGACAACCGGGTCCGCGGCGAGCTGGGCATCTCCC
CCGAGGCGCGGCAGATGATGGCGCGCATCGACCACGCCGAGCAGGTGCTGTGCTACTCGGTGGCGGAGCT
CGAGTACCCGCTGGAGATCCCGGAGAAGATGCGGCTCGTGGGTGCGCTGCTGCCGCCGCTGCCGCAGACC
TCGGGCGACGATCCCGTGCGCGCGTGGCTCGACGCCCAGTCGTCCGTGGTCTACATGGGCTTCGGCACCG
TCACCCGGCTGACCGGGCAGCAGGTGCACGCGCTGGTGGAGGTGGCCCGCAGACTCGACGGTGAGCACCA
GGTGCTGTGGAAGCTCCCCGCCGAACAGCAGCATCTGCTGCCGCCGGCCGAGTCGCTGCCGGGCAATCTG
CGCATCGAGAGCTGGGTGCCCTCCCAACTGGACGTCCTCGCCCACCCCCACGTGCGGGTGTTCTTCACAC
ACGGCGGCGGCAACGGCTTCCACGAGGGGCTCTACTTCGACAAGCCCCTGGTCGTCCGGCCGCTGTGGGT
GGACTGCTACGACCAGGCCGTACGCGGTCGGGACCGCGGGGTGAGCCTCACCCTCGACGACCCGGGCGAC
ATCGTCGTCGACGACGTCGTCGACAAGCTCACCCGGGTACTGACCGAACCCTCCTTCCGTGCGAACGCGG
CACGGATGGGAGCGCTGCAACGCGCCGCGGGCGGCCGTGCAGCCGCCGCCGACCTGATCCTCGGCCTGCC
GAGCCTGTCCTGAGCGGAGAAGACATGTCGTTCAAGTACCCCGCTTCCCGTCCCGCGCTGGACGGGCGTG
AACTCGAGTACGTCACCGAGACGATCAGGGACGGGTGGATATCGTCACAGAGCCCCGTCGTCCAGCGGTT
CGAGGAGGCGTTCGCCGCCTACCACGGCACCGTGCACGGGGTCGCCTGCTCCTCCGGCACCGCCGCGCTC
ACCCTGGCGCTGCGGGCGCTGGGCATCGGCCCGGGCGACGAGGTCATCGTGCCGGAGTTCACCTTCATCA
CCTCGGCGTGGGCGGTGACGTACACCGGCGCCACGCCCGTCTTCGTCGACTGCGGGGACGATCTCGACAT
CGATGTGGAGCTGATCGAGAAGAAGATCACCCCCCGGACGAAGGCCGTGATGCCCGTCCATGTCTACGGC
CGGCGCTGCGACATGGCCACGATCATGGAGCTGGCCTTCGAGTACAACCTGCGGGTCGTCGAGGACTCCG
CCGAGGCGCACGGCGTGCGGCCGGTGGGCGACATCGCCTGTTTCTCCCTGTTCGCCAACAAGACCGTCAC
CGCGGGCGAGGGCGGGGTCTGCCTCACCGACGACCCGCGGCTGGCACGGCAGATGGCGCATCTGCGGGCG
ATGGCCACCCCCGCCGACCACAGCTATCTACACAAGAACCTGGCCTACAACTTCCGGATGACCGGCATGC
AGGCCGCCGTGGCACTGGCCCAGGTGGAACGCATGGACGAGATCCTCGCCACCCGGCGCACCATCGAGAA
GCGCTACGACACGCTCCTGGCCGGCATCCCCGGCCTGACGCTGATGCCGCCGCGCGACGTGCTGTGGATG
TACGACGTGCGGGCCCAGCAGCGCGAGGAGCTGCGGGCGTTCCTCGCCGAGGCGTCGATCGAGACCCGGC
TGTTCTTCAAACCGATGAGCCGCCAGCCCACCTACTTCCACCCGGACTGGCGTTCCCTCAACGCCGGCCG
GTTCTCCGAGGACGGCCTCCATCTGCCCACGTACACCGCCCTCACCGAGGAGGACCAGGCGTATGTGGCG
GGAAAGATCCGTGAGTTCTACGCAAGGGCACCGTCCGGCCGGGCGGTCGCAGCGCACGGGGGCTGAAGCT
TGGCGTAATCARTRYWYASRKYGCCGATCCCGGAGTTCACCGTGCGCCGGATCCGGGCGATGCGCCCGGC
GATCCAGGGCGTCGTGGACAAGGTCGTCGACGACCTGCTCGCGGGCGGCTCGGAGGCGGACCTGATCGCG
GACTTCGCGCTGCCGATCCCGTCGCTGGTCATCTCCGCGCCGGCTACGGCGTGCACCAGTGCCTCGGGCA
GAACCTGGTCCGGGTGGAGATGGAGCTGGCGKACCGGACGCTGTTCGAGCGGAWCCCCGGACCGGGCGTT
CCTCGCCGAGGCGTCGATCGAGACCCGGCTGTTCTTCAAACCGATGAGCCGCCAGCCCACCTACTTCCAC
CCGGACTGGCGTTCCCTCAACGCCGGCCGGTTCTCCGAGGACGGCCTCCATCTGCCCACGTACACCGCCC
TCACCGAGGAGGACCAGGCGTATGTGGCGGGAAAGATCCGTGAGTTCTACGCAAGGGCACCGTCCGGCCG
GGCGGTCGCAGCGCACGGGGGCTGAAGCTTGGCGTAATCATGGTCATAGCTGTTTCCTGTGTGAAATTGT
TATCCGCTCACAATTCCACACAACATACGAGCCGGAAGCATAAAGTGTAAAGCCTGGGGTGCCTAATGAG
TGAGCTAACTCACATTAATTGCGTTGCGCTCACTGCCCGCTTTCCAGTCGGGAAACCTGTCGTGCCAGGG
ACCGGCGCCACACCGGCTTGCGCCGGCTCACGGTCTCGGACGGCGCGAAGCCTTCGCAAGTACCTTCGTG
ACTACCCGGTGGACGCGTTCTCCATGCTCAAGGGGATGCGCAAGGCGATGGAACTCATCGGCTACCCGCC
GACGTCCACGAGCGTTTTCACAGTCGAGGCGATCGCGGAAGGCGTCAGCGCCATCGAGTCGTTCAAGGGC
GTCGGCCGCGCCTTCGAGGAGTGCCCGCCCGGACCACGACCGTTGACCTCGATATGTCAGTGGTGATCGC
TGCCGTGTGAGGTGATCATCACTGACGAATCGAGGTCGAGGAACCGAGCGTCCGAGGAACAGAGGCGCTT
ATCGGTTGGCCGCGAGATTCCTGTCGATCCTCTCGTGCAGCGCGATTCCGAGGGAAACGGAAACGTTGAG
AGACTCGGTCTGGCTCATCATGGGGATGGAAACCGAGGCGGAAGACGCCTCCTCGAACAGGTCGGAAGGC
CCACCCTTTTCGCTGCCGAACAGCAAGGCCAGCCGATCCGGATTGTCCCCGAGTTCCTTCACGGAAATGT
CGCCATCCGCCTTGAGCGTCATCAGCTGCATACCGCTGTCCCGAATGAAGGCGATGGCCTCCTCGCGACC
GGAGAGAACGACGGGAAGGGAGAAGACGTAACCTCGGCTGGCCCTTTGGAGACGCCGGTCCGCGATGCTG
GTGATGTCACTGTCGACCAGGATGATCCCCGACGCTCCGAGCGCGAGCGACGTGCGTACTATCGCGCCGA
TGTTCCCGACGATCTTCACCCCGTCGAGAACGACGACGTCCCCACGCCGGCTCGCGATATCGCCGAACCT
GGCCGGGCGAGGGACGCGGGCGATGCCGAATGTCTTGGCCTTCCGCTCCCCCTTGAACAACTGGTTGACG
ATCGAGGAGTCGATGAGGCGGACCGGTATGTTCTGCCGCCCGCACAGATCCAGCAACTCAGATGGAAAAG
GACTGCTGTCGCTGCCGTAGACCTCGATGAACTCCACCCCGGCCGCGATGCTGTGCATGAGGGGCTCGAC
GTCCTCGATCAACGTTGTCTTTATGTTGGATCGCGACGGCTTGGTGACATCGATGATCCGCTGCACCGCG
GGATCGGACGGATTTGCGATGGTGTCCAACTCAGTCATGGTCGTCCTACCGGCTGCTGTGTTCAGTGACG
CGATTCCTGGGGTGTGACACCCTACGCGACGATGGCGGATGGCTGCCCTGACCGGCAATCACCAACGCAA
GGGGAAGTCGTCGCTCTCTGGCAAAGCTCCCCGCTCTTCCCCGTCCGGGACCCGCGCGGTCGATCCCCGC
ATATGAAGTATTCGCCTTGATCAGTCCCGGTGGACGCGCCAGCGGCCCGCCGGAGCGACGGACTCCCCGA
CCTCGATCGTGTCGCCCTGAGCGTCCACGTAGACGTTGCGTGAGAGCAGGACTGGGCCGCCGCCGACCGC
ACCGCCCTCACCACCGACCGCGACCGCGCCATGGCCGCCGCCGACGGCCTGGTCGCCGCCGCCGCCCGCC
GGTTCGGCGCCTGACCCGACCAACCCCCGCCCCGCCCCCACCCACCAGGAGACCGACCATGACCGACTTC
GACGGACGCCTGACCGAGGGGACCGTGAACCTGGTCCAGGACCCCAACGGCGGTGGCTGGTCCGCCCACT
GCGCTGAGCCCGGTTGCGACTGGGCCGACTTCGCCGGACCGCTCGGCTTCCAGGGCCTCGTGGCCATCGC
TCGCCGACACACGCACTGACCGCACGTCAAAGCCCCGCCGGATCACCGGCGGGGCTCTCTTCGGCCCTCC
AAGTCACACCAGCCCCAAGGGGCGTCGGGAGTGGCGGAGGGAACCTCTGGCCCGATTGGTGCCAGGATTC
CCACCAGACCAAAGAGCAACGGGCCGGACTTCGCACCTCCGACCCGTCCGCTCCCAGACTCGCGCCCCTT
AGCCGGGCGAGACAGGAACGTTGCTCGTGCCCAGAGTACGGAGCGATGCCGAGGCATTGCCAGATCGGCC
CGCCGGGCCCCGCTGCCACTGCGGGACCGCAATTGCCCACACACCGGGCAAACGGCCGCGTATCTACTGC
TCAGACCGCTGCCGGATGGCAGCGAAGCGGGCGATCGCGCGTGTGACGCGAGATGCCGCCCGAGGCAAAA
GCGAACACCTTGGGAAAGAAACAACAGAGTTTCCCGCACCCCTCCGACCTGCGGTTTCTCCGGACGGGGT
GGATGGGGAGAGCCCGAGAGGCGACAGCCTCTCGGAAGTAGGAAGCACGTCGCGGAGCGACGCTGCCCGA
CTGCGGAAAGCCGCCCGGTACAGCCGCCGCCGGACGCTGTGGCGGATCAGCGGGGACGCCGCGTGCAAGG
GCTGCGGCCGCGCCCTGATGGACCCTGCCTCCGGCGTGATCGTCGCCCAGACGGCGGCCGGAACGTCCGT
GGTCCTGGGCCTGATGCGGTGCGGGCGGATCTGGCTCTGCCCGGTCTGCGCCGCCACGATCCGGCACAAG
CGGGCCGAGGAGATCACCGCCGCCGTGGTCGAGTGGATCAAGCGCGGGGGGACCGCCTACCTGGTCACCT
TCACGGCCCGCCATGGGCACACGGACCGGCTCGCGGACCTCATGGACGCCCTCCAGGGCACCCGGAAGAC
GCCGGACAGCCCCCGGCGGCCGGGCGCCTACCAGCGACTGATCACGGGCGGCACGTGGGCCGGACGCCGG
GCCAAGGACGGGCACCGGGCCGCCGACCGCGAGGGCATCCGAGACCGGATCGGGTACGTCGGCATGATCC
GCGCGACCGAAGTCACCGTGGGGCAGATCAACGGCTGGCACCCGCACATCCACGCGATCGTCCTGGTCGG
CGGCCGGACCGAGGGGGAGCGGTCCGCGAAGCAGATCGTCGCCACCTTCGAGCCGACCGGCGCCGCGCTC
GACGAGTGGCAGGGGCACTGGCGGTCCGTGTGGACCGCCGCCCTGCGCAAGGTCAACCCCGCCTTCACGC
CCGACGACCGGCACGGCGTCGACTTCAAGCGGCTGGAGACCGAGCGCGACGCCAACGACCTCGCCGAGTA
CATCGCCAAGACCCAGGACGGGAAGGCGCCCGCCCTCGAACTCGCCCGCGCCGACCTCAAGACGGCGACC
GGCGGGAACGTCGCCCCGTTCGAACTCCTCGGACGGATCGGGGACCTGACCGGCGGCATGACCGAGGACG
ACGCCGCCGGGGTCGGCTCGCTGGAGTGGAACCTCTCGCGCTGGCACGAGTACGAGCGGGCAACCCGGGG
ACGCCGGGCCATCGAATGGACCCGCTACCTGCGGCAGATGCTCGGGCTCGACGGCGGCGACACCGAGGCC
GACGACCTCGATCTGCTCCTGGCGGCCGACGCCGACGGCGGGGAGCTGCGGGCCGGGGTCGCCGTGACCG
AGGACGGATGGCACGCGGTCACCCGCCGCGCCCTCGACCTCGAGGCGACCCGGGCCGCCGAAGGCAAGGA
CGGCAACGAGGATTCGGCGGCCGTGGGCGAACGGGTGCGGGAGGTCCTGGCGCTGGCCGACGCGGCCGAC
ACAGTGGTGGTGCTCACGGCGGGGGAGGTGGCCGAGGCGTACGCCGACATGCTCGCCGCCCTCGCCCAGC
GCCGCGAGGAAGCAACTGCACGCCGACGGCGAGAGCAGGACGACGACCAGGACGACGACGCCGACGACCG
CCAGGAGCGGGCCGCCCGGCACATCGCCCGGCTCGCAAGTGGGCCCACTTCGCACTAACTCGCTCCCCCC
CGCCGTACGTCATCCCGGTGACGTACGGCGGGGGTCGGTGACGTACGCGGCGACGGCGGCCGGGGTCGAA
GCCGCGGGAGTAATCCTGGGATTACTCGCCCGGGGTCGGCCCCGCCGGCACTTCGTGCAGGCGGTACCTC
GCGCCCGACTCGCCTCGCTACGAGACGTGCCGCGTACGGTCGTCGGCCATGAGCACCACCACCCCCAGGG
ACGCCGACGGCGCGAAGCTCTGCGCCTGGTGCGGCTCGGAGATCAAGCAATCCGGCGTCGGCCGGAGCCG
GGACTACTGCCGCCGCTCCTGCCGCCAGCGGGCGTACGAGGCCCGGCGCCAGCGCGAGGCGATCGTGTCC
GCCGTGGCGTCGGCAGTCGCTCGCCGAGATACGTCACGTGACGAAATGCAGCAGCCTTCCATTCCGTCAC
GTGACGAAACTCGGGCCGCAGGTCAGAGCACGGTTCCGCCCGCTCCGTCGTGGCCGTAGTACGAGACGTC
GGTGACCGTTGCCCTGACCGCGCCGACGGAGTCCTCGCCGGTGAGGCGGAGTTGTTCCGGACGGAGCAGG
ACCGTGCCGGCGCGCAGGCCGCCGGGCGGAGCGGCGAGGGGCACCGTGCCCAAGGCGGTCCGGGCCGTGT
CGCCGGAGTCGACGTCGACGGTGCCGGGGAGCAGGACGGCGTCGCCGACGAAGCCGGCGACCCTGCATTA
ATGAATCGGCCAACGCGCGGGGAGAGGCGGTTTGCGTATTGGGCGCTCTTCCGCTTCCTCGCTCACTGAC
TCGCTGCGCTCGGTCGTTCGGCTGCGGCGAGCGGTATCAGCTCACTCAAAGGCGGTAATACGGTTATCCA
CAGAATCAGGGGATAACGCAGGAAAGAACATGTGAGCAAAAGGCCAGCAAAAGGCCAGGAACCGTAAAAA
GGCCGCGTTGCTGGCGTTTTTCCATAGGCTCCGCCCCCCTGACGAGCATCACAAAAATCGACGCTCAAGT
CAGAGGTGGCGAAACCCGACAGGACTATAAAGATACCAGGCGTTTCCCCCTGGAAGCTCCCTCGTGCGCT
CTCCTGTTCCGACCCTGCCGCTTACCGGATACCTGTCCGCCTTTCTCCCTTCGGGAAGCGTGGCGCTTTC
TCATAGCTCACGCTGTAGGTATCTCAGTTCGGTGTAGGTCGTTCGCTCCAAGCTGGGCTGTGTGCACGAA
CCCCCCGTTCAGCCCGACCGCTGCGCCTTATCCGGTAACTATCGTCTTGAGTCCAACCCGGTAAGACACG
ACTTATCGCCACTGGCAGCAGCCACTGGTAACAGGATTAGCAGAGCGAGGTATGTAGGCGGTGCTACAGA
GTTCTTGAAGTGGTGGCCTAACTACGGCTACACTAGAAGAACAGTATTTGGTATCTGCGCTCTGCTGAAG
CCAGTTACCTTCGGAAAAAGAGTTGGTAGCTCTTGATCCGGCAAACAAACCACCGCTGGTAGCGGTGGTT
TTTTTGTTTGCAAGCAGCAGATTACGCGCAGAAAAAAAGGATCTCAAGAAGATCCTTTGATCTTTTCTAC
GGGGTCTGACGCTCAGTGGAACGAAAACTCACGTTAAGGGATTTTGGTCATGAGATTATCAAAAAGGATC
TTCACCTAGATCCTTTTAAATTAAAAATGAAGTTTTAAATCAATCTAAAGTATATATGAGTAAACTTGGT
CTGACAGTTACCAATGCTTAATCAGTGAGGCACCTATCTCAGCGATCTGTCTATTTCGTTCATCCATAGT
TGCCTGACTCCCCGTCGTGTAGATAACTACGATACGGGAGGGCTTACCATCTGGCCCCAGTGCTGCAATG
ATACCGCGAGACCCACGCTCACCGGCTCCAGATTTATCAGCAATAAACCAGCCAGCCGGAAGGGCCGAGC
GCAGAAGTGGTCCTGCAACTTTATCCGCCTCCATCCAGTCTATTAATTGTTGCCGGGAAGCTAGAGTAAG
TAGTTCGCCAGTTAATAGTTTGCGCAACGTTGTTGCCATTGCTACAGGCATCGTGGTGTCACGCTCGTCG
TTTGGTATGGCTTCATTCAGCTCCGGTTCCCAACGATCAAGGCGAGTTACATGATCCCCCATGTTGTGCA
AAAAAGCGGTTAGCTCCTTCGGTCCTCCGATCGTTGTCAGAAGTAAGTTGGCCGCAGTGTTATCACTCAT
GGTTATGGCAGCACTGCATAATTCTCTTACTGTCATGCCATCCGTAAGATGCTTTTCTGTGACTGGTGAG
TACTCAACCAAGTCATTCTGAGAATAGTGTATGCGGCGACCGAGTTGCTCTTGCCCGGCGTCAATACGGG
ATAATACCGCGCCACATAGCAGAACTTTAAAAGTGCTCATCATTGGAAAACGTTCTTCGGGGCGAAAACT
CTCAAGGATCTTACCGCTGTTGAGATCCAGTTCGATGTAACCCACTCGTGCACCCAACTGATCTTCAGCA
TCTTTTACTTTCACCAGCGTTTCTGGGTGAGCAAAAACAGGAAGGCAAAATGCCGCAAAAAAGGGAATAA
GGGCGACACGGAAATGTTGAATACTCATACTCTTCCTTTTTCAATATTATTGAAGCATTTATCAGGGTTA
TTGTCTCATGAGCGGATACATATTTGAATGTATTTAGAAAAATAAACAAATAGGGGTTCCGCG
