>Addgene plasmid #114460 | pIAGO-Hap2 | depositor partial sequence | sequence record 216031 | AmphDI-PerDI hybrid glycosyltransferase gene and  PerDII perosamine synthase.
GATCTCACTTTCCGGAGGGTGTTGTCCATGGGCGCGCACAGGCGGCCGATCCTGTTCGTCAGTTATGCCG
AAAGCGGTCTTCTCAATCCGCTGCTCGTACTGGCCGAGGAATTGTCCCGGCGTGGTGTGGAGGATCTGTG
GTTCGCCACGGACGAGAAGGCGCGGGACCAGATCGAGTCGGCGTCGGCGGACAGTGAGCTGCAGTTCGCC
TCGCTCGGTGACACCGTGTCGCAGATGTCGGCGGTCACCTGGGACGACGAGACCTATGCCGAGGTGACGC
AGCGCTCCCGCTTCAAGGCGCACCGCGCGGTCATCCGGCACTCCTTCGCGCCCGAGACCCGGGTGGAGAA
GTACCGGGCGCTGGAGAAGGCCGTCGAGGAGATCCAGCCCGCCCTGATGGTGATCGAGAGCATGTGCCAG
TTCGGGTACGAGCTGGCGATCACCAAGGGGATCCCGTTCGTGCTCGGGGTGCCGTTCCTGCCGAGCAATG
TACTGACCTCGCATGTGCCGTTCGCCAAGTCGTACACGCCGTCCGGGTTCCCGGTGCCGCACTCGGGCCT
GCCCGGCAAGATGTCGCTCGCCCAGCGGGTGGAGAACGAGCTGTTCCGGGTGCGCACGCTCGGGATGTTC
ATGACGAAGGAGATCCGGGAGATCGTCGAGGAGGACAACCGGGTCCGCGGCGAGCTGGGCATCTCCCCCG
AGGCGCGGCAGATGATGGCGCGCATCGACCACGCCGAGCAGGTGCTGTGCTACTCGGTGGCGGAGCTCGA
GTACCCGCTGGAGATCCCGGAGAAGATGCGGCTCGTGGGTGCGCTGCTGCCGCCGCTGCCGCAGACCTCG
GGCGACGATCCCGTGCGCGCGTGGCTCGACGCCCAGTCGTCCGTGGTCTACATGGGCTTCGGCACCGTCA
CCCGGCTGACCGGGCAGCAGGTGCACGCGCTGGTGGAGGTGGCCCGCAGACTCGACGGTGAGCACCAGGT
GCTGTGGAAGCTCCCCGCCGAACAGCAGCATCTGCTGCCGCCGGCCGAGTCGCTGCCGGGCAATCTGCGC
ATCGAGAGCTGGGTGCCCTCCCAACTGGACGTCCTCGCCCACCCCCACGTGCGGGTGTTCTTCACACACG
GCGGCGGCAACGGCTTCCACGAGGGGCTCTACTTCGACAAGCCCCTGGTCGTCCGGCCGCTGTGGGTGGA
CTGCTACGACCAGGCCGTACGCGGTCGGGACCGCGGGGTGAGCCTCACCCTCGACGACCCGGGCGACATC
GTCGTCGACGACGTCGTCGACAAGCTCACCCGGGTACTGACCGAACCCTCCTTCCGTGCGAACGCGGCAC
GGATGGGAGCGCTGCAACGCGCCGCGGGCGGCCGTGCAGCCGCCGCCGACCTGATCCTCGGCCTGCCGAG
CCTGTCCTGAGCGGAGAAGACATGTCGTTCAAGTACCCCGCTTCCCGTCCCGCGCTGGACGGGCGTGAAC
TCGAGTACGTCACCGAGACGATCAGGGACGGGTGGATATCGTCACAGAGCCCCGTCGTCCAGCGGTTCGA
GGAGGCGTTCGCCGCCTACCACGGCACCGTGCACGGGGTCGCCTGCTCCTCCGGCACCGCCGCGCTCACC
CTGGCGCTGCGGGCGCTGGGCATCGGCCCGGGCGACGAGGTCATCGTGCCGGAGTTCACCTTCATCACCT
CGGCGTGGGCGGTGACGTACACCGGCGCCACGCCCGTCTTCGTCGACTGCGGGGACGATCTCGACATCGA
TGTGGAGCTGATCGAGAAGAAGATCACCCCCCGGACGAAGGCCGTGATGCCCGTCCATGTCTACGGCCGG
CGCTGCGACATGGCCACGATCATGGAGCTGGCCTTCGAGTACAACCTGCGGGTCGTCGAGGACTCCGCCG
AGGCGCACGGCGTGCGGCCGGTGGGCGACATCGCCTGTTTCTCCCTGTTCGCCAACAAGACCGTCACCGC
GGGCGAGGGCGGGGTCTGCCTCACCGACGACCCGCGGCTGGCACGGCAGATGGCGCATCTGCGGGCGATG
GCCACCCCCGCCGACCACAGCTATCTACACAAGAACCTGGCCTACAACTTCCGGATGACCGGCATGCAGG
CCGCCGTGGCACTGGCCCAGGTGGAACGCATGGACGAGATCCTCGCCACCCGGCGCACCATCGAGAAGCG
CTACGACACGCTCCTGGCCGGCATCCCCGGCCTGACGCTGATGCCGCCGCGCGACGTGCTGTGGATGTAC
GACGTGCGGGCCCAGCAGCGCGAGGAGCTGCGGGCGTTCCTCGCCGAGGCGTCGATCGAGACCCGGCTGT
TCTTCAAACCGATGAGCCGCCAGCCCACCTACTTCCACCCGGACTGGCGTTCCCTCAACGCCGGCCGGTT
CTCCGAGGACGGCCTCCATCTGCCCACGTACACCGCCCTCACCGAGGAGGACCAGGCGTATGTGGCGGGA
AAGATCCGTGAGTTCTACGCAAGGGCACCGTCCGGCCGGGCGGTCGCAGCGCACGGGGGCTGAAGCTT
